Addgene plasmid #36376: pSMP-MBD4_3
Depositing lab: George Daley. Depositing organization: Boston Children's Hospital. Publication: Chromatin-modifying enzymes as modulators of reprogramming. Onder TT, Kara N, Cherry A, Sinha AU, Zhu N, Bernt KM, Cahan P, Marcarci BO, Unternaehrer J, Gupta PB, Lander ES, Armstrong SA, Daley GQ. Nature. 2012 Mar 4;483(7391):598-602. doi: 10.1038/nature10953. PubMed 22388813.
Backbone
  Vector backbone: pSMP
  Backbone manufacturer: Steve Elledge
  Backbone size w/o insert (bp): 6699
  Vector type: Mammalian Expression, Retroviral, RNAi
  Selectable markers: Puromycin
Growth in bacteria
  Bacterial resistance: Ampicillin, 100 μg/mL
  Growth temperature: 30°C
  Growth strain: Stbl3
  Copy number: High Copy
Gene/Insert
  Gene/Insert name: MBD4
  gRNA/shRNA sequence: CTTTCAAGCTCATCTGTTA
  Species: H. sapiens (human)
  Entrez Gene: MBD4 (a.k.a. MED1, TPDS2, UVM1)
  Cloning method: Restriction Enzyme; 5′ cloning site XhoI (not destroyed); 3′ cloning site EcoRI (not destroyed)
  Sequencing primers: 5′ pSMP-F
Terms and licenses: Academic/Nonprofit Terms; Industry Terms: Not Available to Industry
How to cite: pSMP-MBD4_3 was a gift from George Daley (Addgene plasmid # 36376 ; http://n2t.net/addgene:36376 ; RRID:Addgene_36376)
