[The description below was written by a language model from this plasmid's Addgene catalogue record.]
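Description:
pSMP-MBD4_3 is a retroviral RNAi vector built on the pSMP backbone (about 6.7 kb without insert) and designed to knock down human MBD4, the methyl-CpG binding domain protein 4 gene (also known as MED1). The payload is a short hairpin RNA cassette targeting MBD4, cloned between XhoI and EcoRI sites that were both preserved. The "_3" suffix suggests it is one of several hairpins against the same gene, although the record does not say so explicitly. The record lists no feature table, so the promoter driving the hairpin, the hairpin scaffold and the viral elements (LTRs, packaging signal) are not stated. As a retroviral vector, it would be expected to be packaged into viral particles in a producer cell line and delivered by transduction, with the integrated provirus giving stable shRNA expression.

In bacteria the plasmid is a high-copy construct selected with ampicillin. It is maintained in a recombination-deficient strain, a common precaution for vectors carrying repeated retroviral sequences and hairpin inserts that are prone to rearrangement. In mammalian cells, transduced populations are selected with puromycin, allowing enrichment of cells that carry the knockdown cassette.

The construct comes from a study of chromatin-modifying enzymes as modulators of reprogramming, which indicates use in loss-of-function experiments asking how depletion of individual chromatin and DNA-methylation-associated factors affects cell reprogramming. More generally, it is suitable for stable suppression of MBD4 in human cells that can be infected with retrovirus.
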