>Addgene plasmid #36376 | pSMP-MBD4_3 | depositor partial sequence | sequence record 45533 | hairpin
TGCTGTTGACAGTGAGCGCGCTTTCAAGCTCATCTGTTATTAGTGAAGCCACAGATGTAATAACAGATGA
GCTTGAAAGCTTGCCTACTGCCTCGGA
