>Addgene plasmid #36376 | pSMP-MBD4_3 | addgene partial sequence | sequence record 46626 | pSMP-F (5' TACATCGTGACCTGGGAAG 3')
AGCCCTTTGTCACCCTAAGCCTCCGCCTCCTCTTCCTCCATCCGCCCCGTCTCTCCCCCTTGAACCTCCT
CGTTCGACCCCGCCTCGATCCTCCCTTTATCCAGCCCTCACTCCTTCTCTAGGCGCCGGAATTAGATCTC
TCGACTAGGGATAACAGGGTAATTGTTTGAATGAGGCTTCAGTACTTTACAGAATCGTTGCCTGCACATC
TTGGAAACACTTGCTGGGATTACTTCTTCAGGTTAACCCAACAGAAGGCTCGAGAAGGTATATTGCTGTT
GACAGTGAGCGCGCTTTCAAGCTCATCTGTTATTAGTGAAGCCACAGATGTAATAACAGATGAGCTTGAA
AGCTTGCCTACTGCCTCGGAATTCAAGGGGCTACTTTAGGAGCAATTATCTTGTTTACTAAAACTGAATA
CCTTGCTATCTCTTTGATACATTTTTACAAAGCTGAATTAAAATGGTATAAATTAAATCACTTTTTTCAA
TTGGAAGACTAATGCGTTTAAACACGCGGCGACGCGTTCTACCGGGTAGGGGAGGCGCTTTTCCCAAGGC
AGTCTGGAGCATGCGCTTTAGCAGCCCCGCTGGGCACTTGGCGCTACACAAGTGGCCTCTGGCCTCGCAC
ACATTCCACATCCACCGGTAGGCGCCAACCGGCTCCGTTCTTTGGTGGCCCCTTCGCGCCACCTTCTACT
CCTCCCCTAGTCAGGAAGTTCCCCCCCGCCCCGCAGCTCGCGTCGTGCAGGACGTGACAAATGGAAGTAG
CACGTCTCACTAGTCTCGTGCAGATGGACAGCACCGCTGAGCAATG
